>Addgene plasmid #202210 | pBCC075 | addgene full sequence | sequence record 403723 | Addgene NGS Result
GTGGGGCCCACTGCATCCACCCCAGTACATTAAAAACGTCCGCAATGTGTTATTAAGTTGTCTAAGCGTC
AATTTGTTTACACCACAATATATCCTGCCACCAGCCAGCCAACAGCTCCCCGACCGGCAGCTCGGCACAA
AATCACCACTCGATACAGGCAGCCCATCAGTCAGATCAGGATCTCCTTTGCGACGCTCACCGGGCTGGTT
GCCCTCGCCGCTGGGCTGGCGGCCGTCTATGGCCCTGCAAACGCGCCAGAAACGCCGTCGAAGCCGTGTG
CGAGACACCGCGGCCGCCGGCGTTGTGGATACCTCGCGGAAAACTTGGCCCTCACTGACAGATGAGGGGC
GGACGTTGACACTTGAGGGGCCGACTCACCCGGCGCGGCGTTGACAGATGAGGGGCAGGCTCGATTTCGG
CCGGCGACGTGGAGCTGGCCAGCCTCGCAAATCGGCGAAAACGCCTGATTTTACGCGAGTTTCCCACAGA
TGATGTGGACAAGCCTGGGGATAAGTGCCCTGCGGTATTGACACTTGAGGGGCGCGACTACTGACAGATG
AGGGGCGCGATCCTTGACACTTGAGGGGCAGAGTGCTGACAGATGAGGGGCGCACCTATTGACATTTGAG
GGGCTGTCCACAGGCAGAAAATCCAGCATTTGCAAGGGTTTCCGCCCGTTTTTCGGCCACCGCTAACCTG
TCTTTTAACCTGCTTTTAAACCAATATTTATAAACCTTGTTTTTAACCAGGGCTGCGCCCTGTGCGCGTG
ACCGCGCACGCCGAAGGGGGGTGCCCCCCCTTCTCGAACCCTCCCGGCCCGCTAACGCGGGCCTCCCATC
CCCCCAGGGGCTGCGCCCCTCGGCCGCGAACGGCCTCACCCCAAAAATGGCAGCGCTGGCCAATTCGTGC
GCGGAACCCCTATTTGTTTATTTTTCTAAATACATTCAAATATGTATCCGCTCATGAGACAATAACCTTG
ATAAATGCTTCAATAATATTGAAAAAGGAAGAGTATGAGTATTCAACATTTCCGTGTCGCCCTTATTCCC
TTTTTTGCGGCATTTTGCCTTCCTGTTTTTGCTCACCCAGAAACGCTGGTGAAAGTAAAAGATGCTGAAG
ATCAGTTGGGTGCACGAGTGGGTTACATCGAACTGGATCTCAACAGCGGTAAGATCCTTGAGAGTTTTCG
CCCCGAAGAACGTTTTCCAATGATGAGCACTTTTAAAGTTCTGCTATGTGGCGCGGTATTATCCCGTATT
GACGCCGGGCAAGAGCAACTCGGTCGCCGCATACACTATTCTCAGAATGACTTGGTTGAGTACTCACCAG
TCACAGAAAAGCATCTTACGGATGGCATGACAGTAAGAGAATTATGCAGTGCTGCCATAACCATGAGTGA
TAACACTGCGGCCAACTTACTTCTGACAACGATCGGAGGACCGAAGGAGCTAACCGCTTTTTTGCACAAC
ATGGGGGATCATGTAACTCGCCTTGATCGTTGGGAACCGGAGCTGAATGAAGCCATACCAAACGACGAGC
GTGACACCACGATGCCTGTAGCAATGGCAACAACGTTGCGCAAACTATTAACTGGCGAACTACTTACTCT
AGCTTCCCGGCAACAATTAATAGACTGGATGGAGGCGGATAAAGTTGCAGGACCACTTCTGCGCTCGGCC
CTTCCGGCTGGCTGGTTTATTGCTGATAAATCTGGAGCCGGTGAGCGTGGTTCTCGCGGTATCATTGCAG
CACTGGGGCCAGATGGTAAGCCCTCCCGTATCGTAGTTATCTACACGACGGGGAGTCAGGCAACTATGGA
TGAACGAAATAGACAGATCGCTGAGATAGGTGCCTCACTGATTAAGCATTGGTAACTGTCAGACCAAGTT
TACTCATATATACTTTAGATTGATTTAAAACTTCATTTTTAATTTAAAAGGATCTAGGTGAAGATCCTTT
TTGATAATCTCATGACCAAAATCCCTTAACGTGAGTTTTCGTTCCACTGAGCGTCAGACCCCGTAGAAAA
GATCAAAGGATCTTCTTGAGATCCTTTTTTTCTGCGCGTAATCTGCTGCTTGCAAACAAAAAAACCACCG
CTACCAGCGGTGGTTTGTTTGCCGGATCAAGAGCTACCAACTCTTTTTCCGAAGGTAACTGGCTTCAGCA
GAGCGCAGATACCAAATACTGTTCTTCTAGTGTAGCCGTAGTTAGGCCACCACTTCAAGAACTCTGTAGC
ACCGCCTACATACCTCGCTCTGCTAATCCTGTTACCAGTGGCTGCTGCCAGTGGCGATAAGTCGTGTCTT
ACCGGGTTGGACTCAAGACGATAGTTACCGGATAAGGCGCAGCGGTCGGGCTGAACGGGGGGTTCGTGCA
CACAGCCCAGCTTGGAGCGAACGACCTACACCGAACTGAGATACCTACAGCGTGAGCTATGAGAAAGCGC
CACGCTTCCCGAAGGGAGAAAGGCGGACAGGTATCCGGTAAGCGGCAGGGTCGGAACAGGAGAGCGCACG
AGGGAGCTTCCAGGGGGAAACGCCTGGTATCTTTATAGTCCTGTCGGGTTTCGCCACCTCTGACTTGAGC
GTCGATTTTTGTGATGCTCGTCAGGGGGGCGGAGCCTATGGAAAAACGCCAGCAACGCGGCCTTTTTACG
GTTCCTGGCAGATCCTAGATGTGGCGCAACGATGCCGGCGACAAGCAGGAGCGCACCGACTTCTTCCGCA
TCAAGTGTTTTGGCTCTCAGGCCGAGGCCCACGGCAAGTATTTGGGCAAGGGGTCGCTGGTATTCGTGCA
GGGCAAGATTCGGAATACCAAGTACGAGAAGGACGGCCAGACGGTCTACGGGACCGACTTCATTGCCGAT
AAGGTGGATTATCTGGACACCAAGGCACCAGGCGGGTCAAATCAGGAATAAGGGCACATTGCCCCGGCGT
GAGTCGGGGCAATCCCGCAAGGAGGGTGAATGAATCGGACGTTTGACCGGAAGGCATACAGGCAAGAACT
GATCGACGCGGGGTTTTCCGCCGAGGATGCCGAAACCATCGCAAGCCGCACCGTCATGCGTGCGCCCCGC
GAAACCTTCCAGTCCGTCGGCTCGATGGTCCAGCAAGCTACGGCCAAGATCGAGCGCGACAGCGTGCAAC
TGGCTCCCCCTGCCCTGCCCGCGCCATCGGCCGCCGTGGAGCGTTCGCGTCGTCTTGAACAGGAGGCGGC
AGGTTTGGCGAAGTCGATGACCATCGACACGCGAGGAACTATGACGACCAAGAAGCGAAAAACCGCCGGC
GAGGACCTGGCAAAACAGGTCAGCGAGGCCAAGCAGGCCGCGTTGCTGAAACACACGAAGCAGCAGATCA
AGGAAATGCAGCTTTCCTTGTTCGATATTGCGCCGTGGCCGGACACGATGCGAGCGATGCCAAACGACAC
GGCCCGCTCTGCCCTGTTCACCACGCGCAACAAGAAAATCCCGCGCGAGGCGCTGCAAAACAAGGTCATT
TTCCACGTCAACAAGGACGTGAAGATCACCTACACCGGCGTCGAGCTGCGGGCCGACGATGACGAACTGG
TGTGGCAGCAGGTGTTGGAGTACGCGAAGCGCACCCCTATCGGCGAGCCGATCACCTTCACGTTCTACGA
GCTTTGCCAGGACCTGGGCTGGTCGATCAATGGCCGGTATTACACGAAGGCCGAGGAATGCCTGTCGCGC
CTACAGGCGACGGCGATGGGCTTCACGTCCGACCGCGTTGGGCACCTGGAATCGGTGTCGCTGCTGCACC
GCTTCCGCGTCCTGGACCGTGGCAAGAAAACGTCCCGTTGCCAGGTCCTGATCGACGAGGAAATCGTCGT
GCTGTTTGCTGGCGACCACTACACGAAATTCATATGGGAGAAGTACCGCAAGCTGTCGCCGACGGCCCGA
CGGATGTTCGACTATTTCAGCTCGCACCGGGAGCCGTACCCGCTCAAGCTGGAAACCTTCCGCCTCATGT
GCGGATCGGATTCCACCCGCGTGAAGAAGTGGCGCGAGCAGGTCGGCGAAGCCTGCGAAGAGTTGCGAGG
CAGCGGCCTGGTGGAACACGCCTGGGTCAATGATGACCTGGTGCATTGCAAACGCTAGGGCCTTGTGGGG
TCAGTTCCGGCTGGGGGTTCAGCAGCCAGCGCCTGATCTGGGGAACCCTGTGGTTGGCATGCACATACAA
ATGGACGAACGGATAAACCTTTTCACGCCCTTTTAAATATCCGATTATTCTAATAAACGCTCTTTTCTCT
TAGGTTTACCCGCCAATATATCCTGTCAAACACTGATAGTTTAAACCACTTCGTGCAGAAGACAATCTGA
GCGAGCGTTAACAGGATTAGATACCCTGCTTGGTCATTTAGAGGAAGTAACCTTATCACTTAGAGGAAGG
AGGGGCAATGACAACCAGCATCCCCAATGTACGAATCTCCTACTATGGTCTTCAACCGTGTCATAATGTC
GGATCACCTAATGAGGGACAACCAAGGACCCATAATGACACGGTTGAAGACCATAGTAGGAGATTCGTAG
GGGAGAAGGCTGTGCTTGGAGTTTTAAGCATATCACTAAGCGGGCATCGATGAAGAACGCAGCGGAAGGT
GGGGATGACGTAACTCCGCATGCTCCCCATGGGAATTCGTAATTGTCTTCACAGA
Features (pLannotate 1.2.2; 8 found; start..end, strand, type, name):
     76..100     -  misc_feature   LB T-DNA repeat: left border repeat from nopaline C58 T-DNA
    192..823     +  rep_origin     oriV: incP origin of replication
    910..1014    +  promoter       AmpR promoter: bla
   1015..1875    +  CDS            AmpR: β-lactamase; bla; confers resistance to ampicillin, carbenicillin, and related antibiotics
   2046..2634    +  rep_origin     ori: high-copy-number ColE1/pMB1/pBR322/pUC origin of replication
   2970..4115    +  CDS            trfA: TRFA_ECOLX - Experimental evidence at protein level: Swiss-Prot protein existence level 1. Also involved in plasmid copy number control, promoting intermolecular coupling of protein bound iterons at oriV, which inhibits replication initiation. From Escherichia coli.
   4142..4162    +  CDS            TetR (fragment): tetracycline resistance regulatory protein; tetR
   4274..4298    -  misc_feature   RB T-DNA repeat: right border repeat from nopaline C58 T-DNA
