[The description below was written by a language model from this plasmid's Addgene catalogue record and pLannotate feature annotations shown in this document.]
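Description:
pBCC075 is a 4,675 nt "Level 1" plasmid carrying a synthetic DNA tag, barcode bc063, built in the pBCC27 backbone. It belongs to a series of barcode modules developed for chromosomal barcoding of bacteria, so that near-isogenic strains can be tracked simultaneously within plant microbiota. The "Level 1" designation suggests an intermediate in a hierarchical, modular cloning scheme, from which the tag would be passed into later assemblies. However, the record lists the cloning method only as restriction enzyme, with the cloning sites unknown.

The plasmid is catalogued as a bacterial expression vector and is maintained in E. coli at high copy. Selection is by ampicillin, through a β-lactamase gene (AmpR) driven by its native bla promoter. The annotated backbone resembles a binary-type, broad-host-range vector. It combines a high-copy ColE1/pUC-type origin with the incP oriV and the trfA gene, whose product initiates replication at oriV and contributes to copy-number control. Together, oriV and trfA can support replication in bacteria beyond E. coli. Nopaline C58 left and right T-DNA border repeats are also present, along with a very short tetR fragment that is most likely a remnant of the vector's ancestry rather than a functional element.

The automated annotation does not identify the bc063 barcode, which is expected for a synthetic sequence with no database match. No promoter, reporter or other payload element associated with it is annotated either. The position and sequence context of the tag therefore cannot be determined from the record.
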