Addgene plasmid #202210: pBCC075
Purpose: Level1 DNA-Tag with bc063
Depositing lab: Paul Schulze-Lefert. Depositing organization: Max Planck Institute for Plant Breeding Research. Publication: Chromosomal barcodes for simultaneous tracking of near-isogenic bacterial strains in plant microbiota. Ordon J, Thouin J, Nakano RT, Ma KW, Zhang P, Huettel B, Garrido-Oter R, Schulze-Lefert P. Nat Microbiol. 2024 Apr;9(4):1117-1129. doi: 10.1038/s41564-024-01619-8. Epub 2024 Mar 19. PubMed 38503974.
Backbone
  Vector backbone: pBCC27
  Vector type: Bacterial Expression
Growth in bacteria
  Bacterial resistance: Ampicillin, 100 μg/mL
  Growth temperature: 37°C
  Growth strain: DH5alpha
  Copy number: High Copy
Gene/Insert
  Gene/Insert name: bc063
  Species: Synthetic
  Cloning method: Restriction Enzyme; 5′ cloning site unknown (unknown if destroyed)
Terms and licenses: Academic/Nonprofit Terms; Industry Terms: Not Available to Industry
Depositor comments: Please visit https://doi.org/10.1101/2023.04.20.537712 for bioRxiv preprint.
How to cite: pBCC075 was a gift from Paul Schulze-Lefert (Addgene plasmid # 202210 ; http://n2t.net/addgene:202210 ; RRID:Addgene_202210)
